Addgene plasmid #11188: pSuperRetro human Hic-5
Depositing lab: Bruce Spiegelman. Depositing organization: Dana-Farber Cancer Institute. Publication: Hic-5 regulates an epithelial program mediated by PPARgamma. Drori S, Girnun GD, Tou L, Szwaya JD, Mueller E, Xia K, Kia X, Shivdasani RA, Spiegelman BM. Genes Dev. 2005 Feb 1. 19(3):362-75. 10.1101/gad.1240705 PubMed 15687259.
Backbone
  Vector backbone: pSuperRetro
  Backbone manufacturer: OligoEngine
  Backbone size w/o insert (bp): 7641
  Vector type: Mammalian Expression, Retroviral, RNAi
  Selectable markers: Neomycin (select with G418)
Growth in bacteria
  Bacterial resistance: Ampicillin, 100 μg/mL
  Growth temperature: 37°C
  Growth strain: DH5alpha
  Copy number: High Copy
Gene/Insert
  Gene/Insert name: Hic-5 shRNA (alt name: Hic-5)
  Species: H. sapiens (human)
  Entrez Gene: TGFB1I1 (a.k.a. ARA55, HIC-5, HIC5, TSC-5)
  Cloning method: Restriction Enzyme
  Sequencing primers: 5′ pLXSN5'
Terms and licenses: Academic/Nonprofit Terms; Industry Terms: Not Available to Industry
How to cite: pSuperRetro human Hic-5 was a gift from Bruce Spiegelman (Addgene plasmid # 11188 ; http://n2t.net/addgene:11188 ; RRID:Addgene_11188)
