[The description below was written by a language model from this plasmid's Addgene catalogue record.]
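Description:
pSuperRetro human Hic-5 is a retroviral RNA interference plasmid built on the commercial pSuperRetro backbone (about 7.6 kb without the insert), carrying a short hairpin RNA directed against human Hic-5, the product of the TGFB1I1 gene (also known as ARA55 or TSC-5). It is classified as a mammalian expression, retroviral and RNAi vector. In bacteria it is maintained as a high-copy plasmid under ampicillin selection. In mammalian cells, stable recipients are selected through a neomycin resistance marker using G418.

The hairpin-encoding insert was introduced by restriction enzyme cloning. The record does not state the promoter that drives the shRNA, the targeted region of the transcript, or the viral elements present, and no feature table is provided. In general, pSUPER-family vectors use an RNA polymerase III promoter to produce a short hairpin transcript. The cell processes this transcript into siRNA that directs degradation of the matching mRNA. Retroviral versions place the cassette between long terminal repeats together with a packaging signal, so the construct can be packaged into virus in a suitable producer line and integrated into the genome of dividing target cells. These details should be checked against the actual sequence for this plasmid.

The construct is intended for stable knockdown of endogenous Hic-5 in human cells, either by retroviral transduction or by direct transfection followed by G418 selection. It was deposited in connection with work on how Hic-5 regulates an epithelial gene program mediated by PPARgamma, where loss-of-function experiments of this type test whether Hic-5 is required.
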