>Addgene plasmid #11188 | pSuperRetro human Hic-5 | addgene partial sequence | sequence record 18052 | 11188 with pLXSN5'
GCCCTCACTCCTTCTCTAGGCGCCGGAATTAGATCGATCTCTCGAGGTCGACGGTATCGATAAGCTTAAA
AATTCTCCTCTTCCAGCGGTGTCTCTTGAACACCGCTGGAAGAGGAGAAGGGGATCTGTGGTCTCATACA
GAACTTATAAGATTCCCAAATCCAAAGACATTTCACGTTTATGGTGATTTCCCAGAACACATAGCGACAT
GCAAATATTGCAGGGCGCCACTCCCCTGTCCCTCACAGCCATCTTCCTGCCAGGGCGCACGCGCGCTGGG
TGTTCCCGCCTAGTGACACTGGGCCCGCGATTCCTTGGAGCGGGTTGATGACGTCAGCGTTCGAATTCTA
CCGGGTAGGGGAGGCGCTTTTCCCAAGGCAGTCTGGAGCATGCGCTTTAGCAGCCCCGCTGGGCACTTGG
CGCTACACAAGTGGCCTCTGGCCTCGCACACATTCCACATCCACCGGCCGGTAGGCGCCAACCGGCTCCG
TTCTTTGGTGGCCCCTTCGCGCCACCTTCTACTCCTCCCCTAGTCAGGAAGTTCCCCCCCGCCCCGCAGC
TCGCGTCGTGCAGGACGTGACAAATGGAAGTAGCACGTCTCACTAGTCTCGTGCAGATGGACAGCACCGC
TGAGCAATGGAAGCGGGTAGGCCTTTGGGGCAG
